>Addgene plasmid #53875 | ETS2_pCSdest | addgene partial sequence | sequence record 153785 | CMV-F 5'-CGCAAATGGGCGGTAGGCGTG-3'
ACCGCCATTCTGCCTGGGGACGTCGGAGCAAGCTTGATTTAGGTGACACTATAGAATACAAGCTACTTGT
TCTTTTTGCAGGATCCCATCGATTCGAATTCAAGGATCACAAGTTTGTACAAAAAAGCAGGCACCATGAA
TGATTTCGGAATCAAGAATATGGACCAGGTAGCCCCTGTGGCTAACAGTTACAGAGGGACACTCAAGCGC
CAGCCAGCCTTTGACACCTTTGATGGGTCCCTGTTTGCTGTTTTTCCTTCTCTAAATGAAGAGCAAACAC
TGCAAGAAGTGCCAACAGGCTTGGATTCCATTTCTCATGACTCCGCCAACTGTGAATTGCCTTTGTTAAC
CCCGTGCAGCAAGGCTGTGATGAGTCAAGCCTTAAAAGCTACCTTCAGTGGCTTCAAAAAGGAACAGCGG
CGCCTGGGCATTCCAAAGAACCCCTGGCTGTGGAGTGAGCAACAGGTATGCCAGTGGCTTCTCTGGGCCA
CCAATGAGTTCAGTCTGGTGAACGTGAATCTGCAGAGGTTCGGCATGAATGGCCAGATGCTGTGTAACCT
TGGCAAGGAACGCTTTCTGGAGCTGGCACCTGACTTTGTGGGTGACATTCTCTGGGAACATCTGGAGCAA
ATGATCAAAGAAAACCAAGAAAAGACAGAAGATCAATATGAAGAAAATTCACACCTCACCTCCGTTCCTC
ATTGGATTAACAGCAATACATTAGGTTTTGGCACAGAGCAGGCGCCCTATGGAATGCAGACACAGAATTA
CCCCAAAGGCGGCCTCCTGGACAGCATGTGTCCGGCCTCCACACCCAGCGTACTCAGCTCTGAGCAG
