>Addgene plasmid #53875 | ETS2_pCSdest | addgene partial sequence | sequence record 153786 | EBV-Rev 5'-GTGGTTTGTCCAAACTCATC-3'
CGTAATACGACTCACTATAGTTCTAGAGGCTCGAGAGGATCACCACTTTGTACAAGAAAGCTGGGTTTCA
GTCCTCCGTGTCGGGCTGGACGCCCAGGATGGCGTGCAGTTCCTCGGGCGTGAACCCCAGCAAGTTCTGG
AGGTCGCACACGAAGCGGTACACGTAGCGCTTCCCCGACGTCTTGTGGATGATGTTCTTGTCGTAATAGT
AGCGTAAGCCCCGGCTCAGCTTCTCGTAGTTCATCTTGGGCTTATTTTTCCTCTTTCCCCACCGGCGGGC
CACCTCATCGGGGTCGGCGAGCTTAAACTCCCATCCGTCTCCAGTCCAGCTGATGAATGACTGGCAGGAT
TTGTCTGATAGCAGCTCCAGGAGAAACTGCCACAGCTGAATAGGTCCACTTCCTGTGAAGCCGGCCAGCA
CAGCTGCAGGTATAACTGGTTTGCCTTGCTCCACCGGGTCACTCCTCTCTTGGATGTAATCCTTGAAAGA
CATGGTTGGCTTATTGAGGCAGAGAGACTGGCTGCAGTCATCTTCGAAGCTCTCGAAGGAAGGAACCCGT
TGCACATCCAGCAAGGACGACTGGCTGTTCCAGGACTGGAGGAGGGAGTCTGAGCTCTCGAAGCTGTCCG
CACCGTTCTCAGGGGAGTCGTGGTCTTTGGGCGTCCCAGAATTGTTGGTGAGCAAATTCAAGTTGCTGCC
TGGGAAGTCCTGACTGACAGAGCAGTAGGTGACGCTGACGGAGCTGAGCCGAGACTTGGGGA
