[The description below was written by a language model from this plasmid's Addgene catalogue record.]
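Description:
ETS2_pCSdest is an expression clone of the human ETS2 gene, which encodes an ETS-family transcription factor located on chromosome 21. The insert of about 1.4 kb was placed in the pCSDest backbone (about 4.1 kb without insert) by Gateway recombination. pCSDest is a Gateway destination version of the pCS2-type vector, and the record classes the plasmid as a mammalian expression vector. It is maintained in E. coli as a high-copy plasmid under ampicillin selection. The depositor's comment gives a cDNA clone accession as the apparent source of the open reading frame. The record lists no epitope tags, fusion partners or reporters, and no feature table was supplied, so details such as the polyadenylation signal or the flanking att sites cannot be confirmed from it.

The insert sits downstream of two promoters, CMV and SP6, which give the construct two modes of use. The CMV promoter drives constitutive transcription by RNA polymerase II after transfection into vertebrate cells or injection of DNA into embryos. The SP6 phage promoter allows in vitro transcription of the insert to produce synthetic mRNA. The associated publication surveyed the effects of expressing human chromosome 21 genes on early zebrafish development. This suggests the plasmid belongs to a clone set used to overexpress individual chromosome 21 genes in zebrafish embryos, most plausibly by injecting mRNA made from the SP6 promoter. That work would test how increased gene dosage, as is relevant to trisomy 21, affects early developmental phenotypes.
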