Addgene plasmid #53875: ETS2_pCSdest
Depositing lab: Roger Reeves. Depositing organization: Johns Hopkins University and School of Medicine. Publication: Survey of Human Chromosome 21 Gene Expression Effects on Early Development in Danio rerio. Edie S, Zaghloul NA, Leitch CC, Klinedinst DK, Lebron J, Thole JF, McCallion AS, Katsanis N, Reeves RH. G3 (Bethesda). 2018 Jul 2;8(7):2215-2223. doi: 10.1534/g3.118.200144. PubMed 29760202.
Backbone
  Vector backbone: pCSDest
  Backbone manufacturer: Lawson Lab (Addgene Plasmid 22423)
  Backbone size w/o insert (bp): 4095
  Vector type: Mammalian Expression
Growth in bacteria
  Bacterial resistance: Ampicillin, 100 μg/mL
  Growth temperature: 37°C
  Growth strain: Top10
  Copy number: High Copy
Gene/Insert
  Gene/Insert name: ETS2
  Species: H. sapiens (human)
  Insert size (bp): 1410
  Entrez Gene: ETS2 (a.k.a. ETS2IT1)
  Promoter: SP6 and CMV
  Cloning method: Gateway Cloning
  Sequencing primers: 5′ CMV-F; 3′ EBV-Rev
Terms and licenses: Academic/Nonprofit Terms; Industry Terms
Depositor comments: BC017040
How to cite: ETS2_pCSdest was a gift from Roger Reeves (Addgene plasmid # 53875 ; http://n2t.net/addgene:53875 ; RRID:Addgene_53875)
